Addgene plasmid #141756: TFORF0923
Purpose: Lentiviral vector for overexpressing transcription factor ORFs with unique 24-bp barcodes. Barcodes facilitate identification of transcription factors in pooled screens.
Depositing lab: Feng Zhang. Depositing organization: Broad Institute. Publication: A transcription factor atlas of directed differentiation. Joung J, Ma S, Tay T, Geiger-Schuller KR, Kirchgatterer PC, Verdine VK, Guo B, Arias-Garcia MA, Allen WE, Singh A, Kuksenko O, Abudayyeh OO, Gootenberg JS, Fu Z, Macrae RK, Buenrostro JD, Regev A, Zhang F. Cell. 2023 Jan 5;186(1):209-229.e26. doi: 10.1016/j.cell.2022.11.026. PubMed 36608654.
Backbone
  Vector backbone: pLX_TRC317
  Backbone manufacturer: Broad Institute Genetic Perturbation Platform
  Backbone size w/o insert (bp): 8264
  Vector type: Mammalian Expression, Lentiviral
  Selectable markers: Puromycin
Growth in bacteria
  Bacterial resistance: Ampicillin, 100 μg/mL
  Growth temperature: 37°C
  Growth strain: NEB Stable
  Copy number: High Copy
Gene/Insert
  Gene/Insert name: NR2F2
  Species: H. sapiens (human)
  Insert size (bp): 947
  Entrez Gene: NR2F2 (a.k.a. ARP-1, ARP1, CHTD4, COUPTF2, COUPTFB, COUPTFII, NF-E3, SRXX5, SVP40, TFCOUP2)
  Promoter: EF1a
  Cloning method: Unknown
  Sequencing primers: 5′ GGGTGGAGACTGAAGTTAGGCCAG; 3′ CACATAGCGTAAAAGGAGCAACATAG
Terms and licenses: Academic/Nonprofit Terms; Industry Terms: Not Available to Industry
Depositor comments: NM_001145155,ENST00000421109 . The transcription factor ORF portion of this plasmid was synthesized by Genewiz. Please test multiple small colonies in case of plasmid recombination. To make this collection available in a timely manner, a portion of this collection was not fully sequenced by Addgene. If an Addgene verified full plasmid sequence is not available, please contact us prior to placing an order to request the full sequence.
How to cite: TFORF0923 was a gift from Feng Zhang (Addgene plasmid # 141756 ; http://n2t.net/addgene:141756 ; RRID:Addgene_141756)
