[The description below was written by a language model from this plasmid's Addgene catalogue record and pLannotate feature annotations shown in this document.]
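Description:
TFORF0923 is a lentiviral mammalian expression plasmid built on the pLX_TRC317 backbone, carrying a human NR2F2 (COUP-TFII) open reading frame as one member of a barcoded transcription factor ORF collection. It is propagated in E. coli through a high-copy ColE1/pUC-type origin with ampicillin selection (AmpR under its own bla promoter). An f1 origin and remnants of a lac/lacZα cloning region flanked by T3 and T7 promoters are also present in the bacterial backbone. The depositor notes that the plasmid can recombine, which is typical of LTR-containing vectors.

The transfer cassette has a third-generation layout. An RSV promoter drives a truncated HIV-1 5' LTR, followed by the Ψ packaging signal with a gag fragment, the Rev response element and a cPPT/CTS. It ends in a self-inactivating ΔU3 3' LTR, with an SV40 polyadenylation signal downstream. Within the provirus, an SV40 early promoter/origin region sits upstream of a puromycin N-acetyltransferase gene, allowing selection of transduced cells. A separate EF-1α promoter drives the NR2F2 ORF, and a WPRE downstream enhances transcript expression. The insert is listed as 947 bp and corresponds to a specific annotated transcript isoform. The annotation matches about 800 bp to NR2F2 as a fragment of the reference protein, consistent with a shorter isoform. The unique 24-bp barcode described for the collection is not annotated in the feature table, so its position cannot be stated, although a short U6-like fragment lies between the ORF and the WPRE.

The construct is intended for overexpressing NR2F2 in mammalian cells, individually or in pooled screens where the barcode identifies which transcription factor each cell received, as in directed differentiation studies.
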