Features (pLannotate 1.2.2; 31 found; start..end, strand, type, name):
      5..231     +  promoter       RSV promoter: Rous sarcoma virus enhancer/promoter
    232..412     +  LTR            5' LTR (truncated): truncated 5' long terminal repeat (LTR) from HIV-1
    459..584     +  misc_feature   HIV-1 Ψ: packaging signal of human immunodeficiency virus type 1
    568..931     +  CDS            HIV-1 gag (fragment): gag protein from human immunodeficiency virus 1; gag
   1077..1310    +  misc_feature   RRE: The Rev response element (RRE) of HIV-1 allows for Rev-dependent mRNA export from the nucleus to the cytoplasm.
   1687..1713    +  CDS            Rev (fragment): human immunodeficiency virus 1 (HIV-1) Rev protein; rev; enhances nuclear export of unspliced and incompletely spliced viral mRNAs
   1720..1743    +  promoter       SV40 promoter (fragment): SV40 early promoter
   1744..1815    +  promoter       SV40 promoter (fragment): SV40 enhancer and early promoter
   1839..1974    +  rep_origin     SV40 ori: SV40 origin of replication
   2020..2616    +  CDS            PuroR (fragment): puromycin N-acetyltransferase; pac from Streptomyces; confers resistance to puromycin
   2665..2782    +  misc_feature   cPPT/CTS: central polypurine tract and central termination sequence of HIV-1
   2847..2913    +  CDS            small t antigen (fragment): SV40 (simian virus 40) small t antigen
   2920..4098    +  promoter       EF-1α promoter: strong constitutive promoter for human elongation factor EF-1α
   4157..4957    +  CDS            NR2F2 (fragment): COT2_HUMAN - Also known as ARP1, TFCOUP2. Experimental evidence at protein level: Swiss-Prot protein existence level 1. Ligand-activated transcription factor. Activated by high concentrations of 9-cis-retinoic acid and all-trans-retinoic acid, but not by dexamethasone, cortisol or progesterone (in vitro). Regulation of the apolipoprotein A-I gene transcription. Binds to DNA site A. May be required to establish ovary identity during early gonad development (PubMed:29478779). From Homo sapiens (Human).
   4973..5026    +  promoter       U6 promoter (fragment): RNA polymerase III promoter for human U6 snRNA
   5068..5656    +  misc_feature   WPRE: woodchuck hepatitis virus posttranscriptional regulatory element
   5707..5726    +  misc_feature   cPPT/CTS (fragment): central polypurine tract and central termination sequence of HIV-1
   5728..5961    +  LTR            3' LTR (ΔU3): self-inactivating 3' long terminal repeat (LTR) from HIV-1
   6039..6160    +  polyA_signal   SV40 poly(A) signal: SV40 polyadenylation signal
   6200..6335    +  rep_origin     SV40 ori: SV40 origin of replication
   6356..6374    -  promoter       T7 promoter: promoter for bacteriophage T7 RNA polymerase
   6382..6537    +  CDS            lacZα (fragment): LacZα fragment of β-galactosidase; lacZ fragment
   6542..6970    +  rep_origin     f1 ori (sequence partly withheld): f1 bacteriophage origin of replication; arrow indicates direction of (+) strand synthesis
   7023..7127    +  promoter       AmpR promoter: bla
   7128..7988    +  CDS            AmpR: β-lactamase; bla; confers resistance to ampicillin, carbenicillin, and related antibiotics
   8159..8747    +  rep_origin     ori: high-copy-number ColE1/pMB1/pBR322/pUC origin of replication
   8930..9022    +  CDS            lacI (fragment): lac repressor; lacI; The lac repressor binds to the lac operator to inhibit transcription in E. coli. This inhibition can be relieved by adding lactose or isopropyl-β-D-thiogalactopyranoside (IPTG).
   9035..9056    +  protein_bind   CAP binding site: CAP binding activates transcription in the presence of cAMP. E. coli catabolite activator protein
   9071..9101    +  promoter       lac promoter: promoter for the E. coli lac operon
   9109..9125    +  protein_bind   lac operator: The lac repressor binds to the lac operator to inhibit transcription in E. coli. This inhibition can be relieved by adding lactose or isopropyl-β-D-thiogalactopyranoside (IPTG). lac repressor encoded by lacI
   9170..9188    +  promoter       T3 promoter: promoter for bacteriophage T3 RNA polymerase
>Addgene plasmid #141756 | TFORF0923 | addgene full sequence | sequence record 400318 | Addgene NGS Result
TTAATGTAGTCTTATGCAATACTCTTGTAGTCTTGCAACATGGTAACGATGAGTTAGCAACATGCCTTAC
AAGGAGAGAAAAAGCACCGTGCATGCCGATTGGTGGAAGTAAGGTGGTACGATCGTGCCTTATTAGGAAG
GCAACAGACGGGTCTGACATGGATTGGACGAACCACTGAATTGCCGCATTGCAGAGATATTGTATTTAAG
TGCCTAGCTCGATACATAAACGGGTCTCTCTGGTTAGACCAGATCTGAGCCTGGGAGCTCTCTGGCTAAC
TAGGGAACCCACTGCTTAAGCCTCAATAAAGCTTGCCTTGAGTGCTTCAAGTAGTGTGTGCCCGTCTGTT
GTGTGACTCTGGTAACTAGAGATCCCTCAGACCCTTTTAGTCAGTGTGGAAAATCTCTAGCAGTGGCGCC
CGAACAGGGACTTGAAAGCGAAAGGGAAACCAGAGGAGCTCTCTCGACGCAGGACTCGGCTTGCTGAAGC
GCGCACGGCAAGAGGCGAGGGGCGGCGACTGGTGAGTACGCCAAAAATTTTGACTAGCGGAGGCTAGAAG
GAGAGAGATGGGTGCGAGAGCGTCAGTATTAAGCGGGGGAGAATTAGATCGCGATGGGAAAAAATTCGGT
TAAGGCCAGGGGGAAAGAAAAAATATAAATTAAAACATATAGTATGGGCAAGCAGGGAGCTAGAACGATT
CGCAGTTAATCCTGGCCTGTTAGAAACATCAGAAGGCTGTAGACAAATACTGGGACAGCTACAACCATCC
CTTCAGACAGGATCAGAAGAACTTAGATCATTATATAATACAGTAGCAACCCTCTATTGTGTGCATCAAA
GGATAGAGATAAAAGACACCAAGGAAGCTTTAGACAAGATAGAGGAAGAGCAAAACAAAAGTAAGACCAC
CGCACAGCAAGCGGCCGCTGATCTTCAGACCTGGAGGAGGAGATATGAGGGACAATTGGAGAAGTGAATT
ATATAAATATAAAGTAGTAAAAATTGAACCATTAGGAGTAGCACCCACCAAGGCAAAGAGAAGAGTGGTG
CAGAGAGAAAAAAGAGCAGTGGGAATAGGAGCTTTGTTCCTTGGGTTCTTGGGAGCAGCAGGAAGCACTA
TGGGCGCAGCGTCAATGACGCTGACGGTACAGGCCAGACAATTATTGTCTGGTATAGTGCAGCAGCAGAA
CAATTTGCTGAGGGCTATTGAGGCGCAACAGCATCTGTTGCAACTCACAGTCTGGGGCATCAAGCAGCTC
CAGGCAAGAATCCTGGCTGTGGAAAGATACCTAAAGGATCAACAGCTCCTGGGGATTTGGGGTTGCTCTG
GAAAACTCATTTGCACCACTGCTGTGCCTTGGAATGCTAGTTGGAGTAATAAATCTCTGGAACAGATTTG
GAATCACACGACCTGGATGGAGTGGGACAGAGAAATTAACAATTACACAAGCTTAATACACTCCTTAATT
GAAGAATCGCAAAACCAGCAAGAAAAGAATGAACAAGAATTATTGGAATTAGATAAATGGGCAAGTTTGT
GGAATTGGTTTAACATAACAAATTGGCTGTGGTATATAAAATTATTCATAATGATAGTAGGAGGCTTGGT
AGGTTTAAGAATAGTTTTTGCTGTACTTTCTATAGTGAATAGAGTTAGGCAGGGATATTCACCATTATCG
TTTCAGACCCACCTCCCAACCCCGAGGGGACCCATGCATTGCATCTCAATTAGTCAGCAACCAGGTGTGG
AAAGTCCCCAGGCTCCCCAGCAGGCAGAAGTATGCAAAGCATGCGTCTCAATTAGTCAGCAACCATAGTC
CCGCCCCTAACTCCGCCCATCCCGCCCCTAACTCCGCCCAGTTCCGCCCATTCTCCGCCCCATGGCTGAC
TAATTTTTTTTATTTATGCAGAGGCCGAGGCCGCCTCGGCCTCTGAGCTATTCCAGAAGTAGTGAGGAGG
CTTTTTTGGAGGCCTAGGCTTTTGCAAAAAGCTTTCTAGAGGTACCACCGGAGCTTACCATGACCGAGTA
CAAGCCCACGGTGCGCCTCGCCACCCGCGACGACGTCCCCAGGGCCGTACGCACCCTCGCCGCCGCGTTC
GCCGACTACCCCGCCACGCGCCACACCGTCGATCCGGACCGCCACATCGAGCGGGTCACCGAGCTGCAAG
AACTCTTCCTCACGCGCGTCGGGCTCGACATCGGCAAGGTGTGGGTCGCGGACGACGGCGCCGCCGTGGC
GGTCTGGACCACGCCGGAGAGCGTCGAAGCGGGGGCGGTGTTCGCCGAGATCGGCCCGCGCATGGCCGAG
TTGAGCGGTTCCCGGCTGGCCGCGCAGCAACAGATGGAAGGCCTCCTGGCGCCGCACCGGCCCAAGGAGC
CCGCGTGGTTCCTGGCCACCGTCGGCGTCTCGCCCGACCACCAGGGCAAGGGTCTGGGCAGCGCCGTCGT
GCTCCCCGGAGTGGAGGCGGCCGAGCGCGCCGGGGTGCCCGCCTTCCTGGAGACCTCCGCGCCCCGCAAC
CTCCCCTTCTACGAGCGGCTCGGCTTCACCGTCACCGCCGACGTCGAGGTGCCCGAAGGACCGCGCACCT
GGTGCATGACCCGCAAGCCCGGTGCCAGTTAACGAATTCTAGATCTTGAGACAAATGGCAGTATTCATCC
ACAATTTTAAAAGAAAAGGGGGGATTGGGGGGTACAGTGCAGGGGAAAGAATAGTAGACATAATAGCAAC
AGACATACAAACTAAAGAATTACAAAAACAAATTACAAAAATTCAAAATTTTCGGGTTTATTACAGGGAC
AGCAGAGATCCACTTTGGCGCCGGCTCGAGGCCTGCAGGTGCAAAGATGGATAAAGTTTTAAACAGAGAG
GAATCTTTGCAGCTAATGGACCTTCTAGGTCTTGAAAGGAGTGGGAATTGGCTCCGGTGCCCGTCAGTGG
GCAGAGCGCACATCGCCCACAGTCCCCGAGAAGTTGGGGGGAGGGGTCGGCAATTGAACCGGTGCCTAGA
GAAGGTGGCGCGGGGTAAACTGGGAAAGTGATGTCGTGTACTGGCTCCGCCTTTTTCCCGAGGGTGGGGG
AGAACCGTATATAAGTGCAGTAGTCGCCGTGAACGTTCTTTTTCGCAACGGGTTTGCCGCCAGAACACAG
GTAAGTGCCGTGTGTGGTTCCCGCGGGCCTGGCCTCTTTACGGGTTATGGCCCTTGCGTGCCTTGAATTA
CTTCCACCTGGCTGCAGTACGTGATTCTTGATCCCGAGCTTCGGGTTGGAAGTGGGTGGGAGAGTTCGAG
GCCTTGCGCTTAAGGAGCCCCTTCGCCTCGTGCTTGAGTTGAGGCCTGGCCTGGGCGCTGGGGCCGCCGC
GTGCGAATCTGGTGGCACCTTCGCGCCTGTCTCGCTGCTTTCGATAAGTCTCTAGCCATTTAAAATTTTT
GATGACCTGCTGCGACGCTTTTTTTCTGGCAAGATAGTCTTGTAAATGCGGGCCAAGATCTGCACACTGG
TATTTCGGTTTTTGGGGCCGCGGGCGGCGACGGGGCCCGTGCGTCCCAGCGCACATGTTCGGCGAGGCGG
GGCCTGCGAGCGCGGCCACCGAGAATCGGACGGGGGTAGTCTCAAGCTGGCCGGCCTGCTCTGGTGCCTG
GCCTCGCGCCGCCGTGTATCGCCCCGCCCTGGGCGGCAAGGCTGGCCCGGTCGGCACCAGTTGCGTGAGC
GGAAAGATGGCCGCTTCCCGGCCCTGCTGCAGGGAGCTCAAAATGGAGGACGCGGCGCTCGGGAGAGCGG
GCGGGTGAGTCACCCACACAAAGGAAAAGGGCCTTTCCGTCCTCAGCCGTCGCTTCATGTGACTCCACGG
AGTACCGGGCGCCGTCCAGGCACCTCGATTAGTTCTCGAGCTTTTGGAGTACGTCGTCTTTAGGTTGGGG
GGAGGGGTTTTATGCGATGGAGTTTCCCCACACTGAGTGGGTGGAGACTGAAGTTAGGCCAGCTTGGCAC
TTGATGTAATTCTCCTTGGAATTTGCCCTTTTTGAGTTTGGATCTTGGTTCATTCTCAAGCCTCAGACAG
TGGTTCAAAGTTTTTTTCTTCCATTTCAGGTGTCGTGAGGCTAGCACCGCCACCATGCAAGCGGTTTGGG
ACCTTGAACAAGGCAAATATGGTTTTGCGGTGCAGAGGGGCAGGATGCCGCCGACCCAGCCGACCCACGG
GCAGTTCGCGCTGACCAACGGGGATCCCCTCAACTGCCACTCGTACCTGTCCGGATATATTTCCCTGCTG
TTGCGCGCGGAGCCCTATCCCACGTCGCGCTTCGGCAGCCAATGCATGCAGCCCAACAACATCATGGGTA
TCGAGAACATTTGCGAACTGGCCGCGAGGATGCTCTTCAGCGCCGTCGAGTGGGCCCGGAACATCCCCTT
CTTCCCCGACCTGCAGATCACGGACCAGGTGGCCCTGCTTCGCCTCACCTGGAGCGAGCTGTTTGTGTTG
AATGCGGCGCAGTGCTCCATGCCCCTCCACGTCGCCCCGCTCCTGGCCGCCGCCGGCCTGCATGCTTCGC
CCATGTCCGCCGACCGGGTGGTCGCCTTTATGGACCACATACGGATCTTCCAAGAGCAAGTGGAGAAGCT
CAAGGCGCTGCACGTTGACTCAGCCGAGTACAGCTGCCTCAAGGCCATAGTCCTGTTCACCTCAGATGCC
TGTGGTCTCTCTGATGTAGCCCATGTGGAAAGCTTGCAGGAAAAGTCTCAGTGTGCTTTGGAAGAATACG
TTAGGAGCCAGTACCCCAACCAGCCGACGAGATTCGGAAAGCTTTTGCTTCGCCTCCCTTCCCTCCGCAC
CGTCTCCTCCTCAGTCATAGAGCAATTGTTTTTCGTCCGTTTGGTAGGTAAAACCCCCATCGAAACCCTC
ATCCGGGATATGTTACTGTCCGGCAGCAGTTTTAACTGGCCGTATATGGCAATTCAATAGTAATGAACTA
GTCCGTAACTTGAAAGTATTTCGATTTCTTGGCTTTATATATCTTGTGGAAAGGACGATGCTGATACGCC
GTAGTACGGTCTACGCGTTAAGTCGACAATCAACCTCTGGATTACAAAATTTGTGAAAGATTGACTGGTA
TTCTTAACTATGTTGCTCCTTTTACGCTATGTGGATACGCTGCTTTAATGCCTTTGTATCATGCTATTGC
TTCCCGTATGGCTTTCATTTTCTCCTCCTTGTATAAATCCTGGTTGCTGTCTCTTTATGAGGAGTTGTGG
CCCGTTGTCAGGCAACGTGGCGTGGTGTGCACTGTGTTTGCTGACGCAACCCCCACTGGTTGGGGCATTG
CCACCACCTGTCAGCTCCTTTCCGGGACTTTCGCTTTCCCCCTCCCTATTGCCACGGCGGAACTCATCGC
CGCCTGCCTTGCCCGCTGCTGGACAGGGGCTCGGCTGTTGGGCACTGACAATTCCGTGGTGTTGTCGGGG
AAATCATCGTCCTTTCCTTGGCTGCTCGCCTGTGTTGCCACCTGGATTCTGCGCGGGACGTCCTTCTGCT
ACGTCCCTTCGGCCCTCAATCCAGCGGACCTTCCTTCCCGCGGCCTGCTGCCGGCTCTGCGGCCTCTTCC
GCGTCTTCGCCTTCGCCCTCAGACGAGTCGGATCTCCCTTTGGGCCGCCTCCCCGCGTCGACTTTAAGAC
CAATGACTTACAAGGCAGCTGTAGATCTTAGCCACTTTTTAAAAGAAAAGGGGGGACTGGAAGGGCTAAT
TCACTCCCAACGAAGACAAGATCTGCTTTTTGCTTGTACTGGGTCTCTCTGGTTAGACCAGATCTGAGCC
TGGGAGCTCTCTGGCTAACTAGGGAACCCACTGCTTAAGCCTCAATAAAGCTTGCCTTGAGTGCTTCAAG
TAGTGTGTGCCCGTCTGTTGTGTGACTCTGGTAACTAGAGATCCCTCAGACCCTTTTAGTCAGTGTGGAA
AATCTCTAGCAGTACGTATAGTAGTTCATGTCATCTTATTATTCAGTATTTATAACTTGCAAAGAAATGA
ATATCAGAGAGTGAGAGGAACTTGTTTATTGCAGCTTATAATGGTTACAAATAAAGCAATAGCATCACAA
ATTTCACAAATAAAGCATTTTTTTCACTGCATTCTAGTTGTGGTTTGTCCAAACTCATCAATGTATCTTA
TCATGTCTGGCTCTAGCTATCCCGCCCCTAACTCCGCCCATCCCGCCCCTAACTCCGCCCAGTTCCGCCC
ATTCTCCGCCCCATGGCTGACTAATTTTTTTTATTTATGCAGAGGCCGAGGCCGCCTCGGCCTCTGAGCT
ATTCCAGAAGTAGTGAGGAGGCTTTTTTGGAGGCCTAGGGACGTACCCAATTCGCCCTATAGTGAGTCGT
ATTACGCGCGCTCACTGGCCGTCGTTTTACAACGTCGTGACTGGGAAAACCCTGGCGTTACCCAACTTAA
TCGCCTTGCAGCACATCCCCCTTTCGCCAGCTGGCGTAATAGCGAAGAGGCCCGCACCGATCGCCCTTCC
CAACAGTTGCGCAGCCTGAATGGCGAATGGG
[124 nt withheld, positions 6542-6665]
C
[91 nt withheld, positions 6667-6757]
A
[49 nt withheld, positions 6759-6807]
CCTTTGACGTTGGAGTCCACGTTCTTT
[37 nt withheld, positions 6835-6871]
ACCCTATCTCGGTCTATTCTTTTGATTTATAAGGGATTTTGCCGATTTCGGCCTATTGGTTAAAAAATGA
GCTGATTTAACAAAAATTTAACGCGAATTTTAACAAAATATTAACGCTTACAATTTAGGTGGCACTTTTC
GGGGAAATGTGCGCGGAACCCCTATTTGTTTATTTTTCTAAATACATTCAAATATGTATCCGCTCATGAG
ACAATAACCCTGATAAATGCTTCAATAATATTGAAAAAGGAAGAGTATGAGTATTCAACATTTCCGTGTC
GCCCTTATTCCCTTTTTTGCGGCATTTTGCCTTCCTGTTTTTGCTCACCCAGAAACGCTGGTGAAAGTAA
AAGATGCTGAAGATCAGTTGGGTGCACGAGTGGGTTACATCGAACTGGATCTCAACAGCGGTAAGATCCT
TGAGAGTTTTCGCCCCGAAGAACGTTTTCCAATGATGAGCACTTTTAAAGTTCTGCTATGTGGCGCGGTA
TTATCCCGTATTGACGCCGGGCAAGAGCAACTCGGTCGCCGCATACACTATTCTCAGAATGACTTGGTTG
AGTACTCACCAGTCACAGAAAAGCATCTTACGGATGGCATGACAGTAAGAGAATTATGCAGTGCTGCCAT
AACCATGAGTGATAACACTGCGGCCAACTTACTTCTGACAACGATCGGAGGACCGAAGGAGCTAACCGCT
TTTTTGCACAACATGGGGGATCATGTAACTCGCCTTGATCGTTGGGAACCGGAGCTGAATGAAGCCATAC
CAAACGACGAGCGTGACACCACGATGCCTGTAGCAATGGCAACAACGTTGCGCAAACTATTAACTGGCGA
ACTACTTACTCTAGCTTCCCGGCAACAATTAATAGACTGGATGGAGGCGGATAAAGTTGCAGGACCACTT
CTGCGCTCGGCCCTTCCGGCTGGCTGGTTTATTGCTGATAAATCTGGAGCCGGTGAGCGTGGGTCTCGCG
GTATCATTGCAGCACTGGGGCCAGATGGTAAGCCCTCCCGTATCGTAGTTATCTACACGACGGGGAGTCA
GGCAACTATGGATGAACGAAATAGACAGATCGCTGAGATAGGTGCCTCACTGATTAAGCATTGGTAACTG
TCAGACCAAGTTTACTCATATATACTTTAGATTGATTTAAAACTTCATTTTTAATTTAAAAGGATCTAGG
TGAAGATCCTTTTTGATAATCTCATGACCAAAATCCCTTAACGTGAGTTTTCGTTCCACTGAGCGTCAGA
CCCCGTAGAAAAGATCAAAGGATCTTCTTGAGATCCTTTTTTTCTGCGCGTAATCTGCTGCTTGCAAACA
AAAAAACCACCGCTACCAGCGGTGGTTTGTTTGCCGGATCAAGAGCTACCAACTCTTTTTCCGAAGGTAA
CTGGCTTCAGCAGAGCGCAGATACCAAATACTGTTCTTCTAGTGTAGCCGTAGTTAGGCCACCACTTCAA
GAACTCTGTAGCACCGCCTACATACCTCGCTCTGCTAATCCTGTTACCAGTGGCTGCTGCCAGTGGCGAT
AAGTCGTGTCTTACCGGGTTGGACTCAAGACGATAGTTACCGGATAAGGCGCAGCGGTCGGGCTGAACGG
GGGGTTCGTGCACACAGCCCAGCTTGGAGCGAACGACCTACACCGAACTGAGATACCTACAGCGTGAGCT
ATGAGAAAGCGCCACGCTTCCCGAAGGGAGAAAGGCGGACAGGTATCCGGTAAGCGGCAGGGTCGGAACA
GGAGAGCGCACGAGGGAGCTTCCAGGGGGAAACGCCTGGTATCTTTATAGTCCTGTCGGGTTTCGCCACC
TCTGACTTGAGCGTCGATTTTTGTGATGCTCGTCAGGGGGGCGGAGCCTATGGAAAAACGCCAGCAACGC
GGCCTTTTTACGGTTCCTGGCCTTTTGCTGGCCTTTTGCTCACATGTTCTTTCCTGCGTTATCCCCTGAT
TCTGTGGATAACCGTATTACCGCCTTTGAGTGAGCTGATACCGCTCGCCGCAGCCGAACGACCGAGCGCA
GCGAGTCAGTGAGCGAGGAAGCGGAAGAGCGCCCAATACGCAAACCGCCTCTCCCCGCGCGTTGGCCGAT
TCATTAATGCAGCTGGCACGACAGGTTTCCCGACTGGAAAGCGGGCAGTGAGCGCAACGCAATTAATGTG
AGTTAGCTCACTCATTAGGCACCCCAGGCTTTACACTTTATGCTTCCGGCTCGTATGTTGTGTGGAATTG
TGAGCGGATAACAATTTCACACAGGAAACAGCTATGACCATGATTACGCCAAGCGCGCAATTAACCCTCA
CTAAAGGGAACAAAAGCTGGAGCTGCAAGC
