>Addgene plasmid #141756 | TFORF0923 | depositor partial sequence | sequence record 277405 | Insert
ACCGCCACCATGCAAGCGGTTTGGGACCTTGAACAAGGCAAATATGGTTTTGCGGTGCAGAGGGGCAGGA
TGCCGCCGACCCAGCCGACCCACGGGCAGTTCGCGCTGACCAACGGGGATCCCCTCAACTGCCACTCGTA
CCTGTCCGGATATATTTCCCTGCTGTTGCGCGCGGAGCCCTATCCCACGTCGCGCTTCGGCAGCCAATGC
ATGCAGCCCAACAACATCATGGGTATCGAGAACATTTGCGAACTGGCCGCGAGGATGCTCTTCAGCGCCG
TCGAGTGGGCCCGGAACATCCCCTTCTTCCCCGACCTGCAGATCACGGACCAGGTGGCCCTGCTTCGCCT
CACCTGGAGCGAGCTGTTTGTGTTGAATGCGGCGCAGTGCTCCATGCCCCTCCACGTCGCCCCGCTCCTG
GCCGCCGCCGGCCTGCATGCTTCGCCCATGTCCGCCGACCGGGTGGTCGCCTTTATGGACCACATACGGA
TCTTCCAAGAGCAAGTGGAGAAGCTCAAGGCGCTGCACGTTGACTCAGCCGAGTACAGCTGCCTCAAGGC
CATAGTCCTGTTCACCTCAGATGCCTGTGGTCTCTCTGATGTAGCCCATGTGGAAAGCTTGCAGGAAAAG
TCTCAGTGTGCTTTGGAAGAATACGTTAGGAGCCAGTACCCCAACCAGCCGACGAGATTCGGAAAGCTTT
TGCTTCGCCTCCCTTCCCTCCGCACCGTCTCCTCCTCAGTCATAGAGCAATTGTTTTTCGTCCGTTTGGT
AGGTAAAACCCCCATCGAAACCCTCATCCGGGATATGTTACTGTCCGGCAGCAGTTTTAACTGGCCGTAT
ATGGCAATTCAATAGTAATGAACTAGTCCGTAACTTGAAAGTATTTCGATTTCTTGGCTTTATATATCTT
GTGGAAAGGACGATGCTGATACGCCGTAGTACGGTCT
