>Addgene plasmid #141756 | TFORF0923 | depositor partial sequence | sequence record 277406 | Barcode
TGCTGATACGCCGTAGTACGGTCT
